>Addgene plasmid #199944 | YP3 | addgene full sequence | sequence record 404988 | Addgene NGS Result
TTTTTCTTTTTTTTTAGACCGCGCCACTGAAATTTGCTCAACGGCTAGCATGTGAAAAAGTTTTTGCTAT
TTTTGATTTTTCGTTTATAAAAGAACGATCTACCGACTGTTTCGCAGAGGGCCTTTTTAGATCATCAAGG
AAGTAATTTTTAACTAACTAACTTAAAGAGGAGAAAGGTACCATGGTCAGTGTCATCAAAGAAGAAATGA
AGATCAAGTTGCACATGGAAGGTAACGTTAATGGTCATGCCTTTGTTATTGAAGGTGATGGTAAAGGTAA
ACCATACGATGGTACTCAAACTTTGAACTTGACTGTCAAAGAAGGTGCTCCATTGCCATTCTCTTACGAT
ATTTTGACTAACGCCTTCCAATACGGTAATAGAGCTTTTACTAAGTACCCAGCCGATATCCCAGATTACT
TTAAGCAAACTTTTCCAGAAGGTTACTCCTGGGAAAGAACTATGTCTTACGAAGATAACGCTATCTGCAA
CGTCAGATCCGAAATTTCTATGGAAGGTGATTGCTTCATCTACAAGATCAGATTCGATGGTAAGAACTTT
CCACCAAATGGTCCAGTCATGCAAAAAAAGACTTTGAAGTGGGAACCATCCACCGAAATGATGTATGTTA
GAGATGGTTTCTTGATGGGTGATGTCAATATGGCTTTGTTGTTGGAAGGTGGTGGTCATCATAGATGTGA
TTTCAAGACTTCTTACAAGGCCAAGAAGGTTGTTCAATTGCCAGATGCTCATAAGATCGATCACAGAATC
GAAATCTTGTCCCACGATAGAGATTACTCCAAGGTTAAGTTGTACGAAAACGCTGTTGCTAGAAACTCTT
TGTTGCCATCTCAAGCTTCTAAGTAACATGTAATTAGTTATGTCACGCTTACATTCACGCCCTCCCCCCA
CATCCGCTCTAACCGAAAAGGAAGGAGTTAGACAACCTGAAGTCTAGGTCCCTATTTATTTTTTTATAGT
TATGTTAGTATTAAGAACGTTATTTATATTTCAAATTTTTCTTTTTTTTCTGTACAGACGCGTGTACGCA
TGTAACATTATACTGAAAACCTTGCTTGAGAAGGTTTTGGGACGCTCGAAGGCTTTGTGGAGGTCGACAC
GAGCGACTGAGTTCGGACGTCACGACCTGCCTGGATATCGTGCACCGCTCGTGCACTGACGTCATGATCG
ACGAGTCGCACAGAGGCCTCTGACACTGACTCGACCTGACTAGCGTCGAGCAGTGACGACCTGCCCGGGC
ACAGCAACTGTGCCACTCGTCTGATCCGTCGTCCCATCGGCTGAATCGATGCCTCGTCCCCGCCGGGTCA
CCCGGCCAGCGACATGGAGGCCCAGAATACCCTCCTTGACAGTCTTGACGTGCGCAGCTCAGGGGCATGA
TGTGACTGTCGCCCGTACATTTAGCCCATACATCCCCATGTATAATCATTTGCATCCATACATTTTGATG
GCCGCACGGCGCGAAGCAAAAATTACGGCACCTCGCTGCAGACCTGCGAGCAGGGAAACGCTCCCCTCAC
AGACGCGTTGAATTGTCCCCACGCCGCGCCCCTGTAGAGAAATATAAAAGGTTAGGATTTGCCACTGAGG
TTCTTCTTTCATATACTTCCTTTTAAAATCTTGCTAGGATACAGTTCTCACATCACATCCGAACATAAAC
AACCATGGGTAAAAAGCCTGAACTCACCGCGACGTCTGTCGAGAAGTTTCTGATCGAAAAGTTCGACAGC
GTCTCCGACCTGATGCAGCTCTCGGAGGGCGAAGAATCTCGTGCTTTCAGCTTCGATGTAGGAGGGCGTG
GATATGTCCTGCGGGTAAATAGCTGCGCCGATGGTTTCTACAAAGATCGTTATGTTTATCGGCACTTTGC
ATCGGCCGCGCTCCCGATTCCGGAAGTGCTTGACATTGGGGAGTTCAGCGAGAGCCTGACCTATTGCATC
TCCCGCCGTGCACAGGGTGTCACGTTGCAAGACCTGCCTGAAACCGAACTGCCCGCTGTTCTGCAGCCGG
TCGCGGAGGCCATGGATGCGATCGCTGCGGCCGATCTTAGCCAGACGAGCGGGTTCGGCCCATTCGGACC
GCAAGGAATCGGTCAATACACTACATGGCGTGATTTCATATGCGCGATTGCTGATCCCCATGTGTATCAC
TGGCAAACTGTGATGGACGACACCGTCAGTGCGTCCGTCGCGCAGGCTCTCGATGAGCTGATGCTTTGGG
CCGAGGACTGCCCCGAAGTCCGGCACCTCGTGCACGCGGATTTCGGCTCCAACAATGTCCTGACGGACAA
TGGCCGCATAACAGCGGTCATTGACTGGAGCGAGGCGATGTTCGGGGATTCCCAATACGAGGTCGCCAAC
ATCTTCTTCTGGAGGCCGTGGTTGGCTTGTATGGAGCAACAGACGCGCTACTTCGAGCGGAGGCATCCGG
AGCTTGCAGGATCGCCGCGGCTCCGGGCGTATATGCTCCGCATTGGTCTTGACCAACTCTATCAGAGCTT
GGTTGACGGCAATTTCGATGATGCAGCTTGGGCGCAGGGTCGATGCGACGCAATCGTCCGATCCGGAGCC
GGGACTGTCGGGCGTACACAAATCGCCCGCAGAAGCGCGGCCGTCTGGACCGATGGCTGTGTAGAAGTAC
TCGCCGATAGTGGAAACCGACGCCCCAGCACTCGTCCGAGGGCAAAGGAATAATCAGTACTGACAATAAA
AAGATTCTTGTTTTCAAGAACTTGTCATTTGTATAGTTTTTTTATATTGTAGTTGTTCTATTTTAATCAA
ATGTTAGCGTGATTTATATTTTTTTTCGCCTCGACATCATCTGCCCAGATGCGAAGTTAAGTGCGCAGAA
AGTAATATCATGCGTCAATCGTATGTGAATGCTGGTCGCTATACTGCTATCGATGTGGCAGTGCGTCCAG
CTCAGTCAGACTCAGTCCTGGTGTCGTCAGCCTGTGAGCAAAAGGCCAGCAAAAGGCCAGGAACCGTAAA
AAGGCCGCGTTGCTGGCGTTTTTCCATAGGCTCCGCCCCCCTGACGAGCATCACAAAAATCGACGCTCAA
GTCAGAGGTGGCGAAACCCGACAGGACTATAAAGATACCAGGCGTTTCCCCCTGGAAGCTCCCTCGTGCG
CTCTCCTGTTCCGACCCTGCCGCTTACCGGATACCTGTCCGCCTTTCTCCCTTCGGGAAGCGTGGCGCTT
TCTCATAGCTCACGCTGTAGGTATCTCAGTTCGGTGTAGGTCGTTCGCTCCAAGCTGGGCTGTGTGCACG
AACCCCCCGTTCAGCCCGACCGCTGCGCCTTATCCGGTAACTATCGTCTTGAGTCCAACCCGGTAAGACA
CGACTTATCGCCACTGGCAGCAGCCACTGGTAACAGGATTAGCAGAGCGAGGTATGTAGGCGGTGCTACA
GAGTTCTTGAAGTGGTGGCCTAACTACGGCTACACTAGAAGAACAGTATTTGGTATCTGCGCTCTGCTGA
AGCCAGTTACCTTCGGAAAAAGAGTTGGTAGCTCTTGATCCGGCAAACAAACCACCGCTGGTAGCGGTGG
TTTTTTTGTTTGCAAGCAGCAGATTACGCGCAGAAAAAAAGGATCTCAAGAAGATCCTTTGATCTTTTCT
ACGGGGTCTGACGCTCAGTGGAACGAAAACTCACGTTAAGGGATTTTGGTCATGAGATTATCAAAAAGGA
TCTTCACCTAGATCCTTTTAAATTAAAAATGAAGTTTTAAATCAATCTAAAGTATATATGAGTAAACTTG
GTCTGACAGTTACCAATGCTTAATCAGTGAGGCACCTATCTCAGCGATCTGTCTATTTCGTTCATCCATA
GTTGCCTGACTCCCCGTCGTGTAGATAACTACGATACGGGAGGGCTTACCATCTGGCCCCAGTGCTGCAA
TGATACCGCGAGACCCACGCTCACCGGCTCCAGATTTATCAGCAATAAACCAGCCAGCCGGAAGGGCCGA
GCGCAGAAGTGGTCCTGCAACTTTATCCGCCTCCATCCAGTCTATTAATTGTTGCCGGGAAGCTAGAGTA
AGTAGTTCGCCAGTTAATAGTTTGCGCAACGTTGTTGCCATTGCTACAGGCATCGTGGTGTCACGCTCGT
CGTTTGGTATGGCTTCATTCAGCTCCGGTTCCCAACGATCAAGGCGAGTTACATGATCCCCCATGTTGTG
CAAAAAAGCGGTTAGCTCCTTCGGTCCTCCGATCGTTGTCAGAAGTAAGTTGGCCGCAGTGTTATCACTC
ATGGTTATGGCAGCACTGCATAATTCTCTTACTGTCATGCCATCCGTAAGATGCTTTTCTGTGACTGGTG
AGTACTCAACCAAGTCATTCTGAGAATAGTGTATGCGGCGACCGAGTTGCTCTTGCCCGGCGTCAATACG
GGATAATACCGCGCCACATAGCAGAACTTTAAAAGTGCTCATCATTGGAAAACGTTCTTCGGGGCGAAAA
CTCTCAAGGATCTTACCGCTGTTGAGATCCAGTTCGATGTAACCCACTCGTGCACCCAACTGATCTTCAG
CATCTTTTACTTTCACCAGCGTTTCTGGGTGAGCAAAAACAGGAAGGCAAAATGCCGCAAAAAAGGGAAT
AAGGGCGACACGGAAATGTTGAATACTCATACTCTTCCTTTTTCAATATTATTGAAGCATTTATCAGGGT
TATTGTCTCATGAGCGGATACATATTTGAATGTATTTAGAAAAATAAACAAATAGGGGTTCCGCGCACAT
TTCCCCGAAAAGTGCCACCTGATGCGGTGTGAAATACCGCACAGATGCGTAAGGAGAAAATACCGCATCA
GGGTCAGTCACAGTGGAGCCTAGCACTCACTCAGCGTGACGGCTCAGAGCAGAATTCACGAGCCAGAAAT
AGTAACTTTTGCCTAAATCACAAATTGCAAAATTTAATTGCTTGCAAAAGGTCACATGCTTATAATCAAC
TTTTTTAAAAATTTAAAATACTTTTTTATTTTTTATTTTTAAACATAAATGAAATAATTTATTTATTGTT
TATGATTACCGAAACATAAAACCTGCTCAAGAAAAAGAAACTGTTTTGTCCTTGGAAAAAAAGCACTACC
TAGGAGCGGCCAAAATGCCGGCTTACATTTTATGTTAGCTGGTGGACTGACGCCAGAAAATGTTGGTGAT
GCGCTTAGATTAAATGGCGTTATTGGTGTTGATGTAAGCGGAGGTGTGGAGACAAATGGTGTAAAAGACT
CTAACAAAATAGCAAATTTCGTCAAAAATGCTAAGAAATAGGTTATTACTGAGTAGTATTTATTTAAGTA
TTGTTTGTGCACTTGCCTGCAAGCCTTTTGAAAAGCAAGCATAAAAGATCTAAACATAAAATCTGTAAAA
TAACAAGATGTAAAGATAATGCTAAATCATTTGGCTTTTTGATTGATTGTACAGGAAAATATACATCGCA
GGGGGTTGACTTTTACCATTTCACCGCAATGGAATTAAACTTGTTGAAGAGAATGTTCACAGGCGCATAC
GCTACAATGACCCGATTCTTGCTAGCCGAATTCCAGTCAGGCTGCTAGCACCAGAGCTACGTGACCGCAG
GACTAGCTCCAGCTGAGCGACACGCGAACAGGTGTAGAGTCAGTCGTGCTGCAAGGTCGCACTAATACGA
CTCACTATAGGG
Features (pLannotate 1.2.2; 11 found; start..end, strand, type, name):
    189..857     +  CDS            mUkG: mUkG is a basic (constitutively fluorescent) green fluorescent protein published in 2008, derived from Sarcophyton sp.. It has moderate acid sensitivity.
    912..1101    +  terminator     CYC1 terminator: S. cerevisiae CYC1; transcription terminator for CYC1
   1341..2916    +  gene           hphMX6: yeast selectable marker conferring hygromycin resistance
   2719..2916    +  terminator     TEF terminator: Ashbya gossypii TEF terminator
   3031..3619    -  rep_origin     ori: high-copy-number ColE1/pMB1/pBR322/pUC origin of replication
   3790..4650    -  CDS            AmpR: β-lactamase; bla; confers resistance to ampicillin, carbenicillin, and related antibiotics
   4651..4755    -  promoter       AmpR promoter: bla
   4782..4832    +  misc_feature   bom (fragment): basis of mobility region from pBR322
   4961..5130    -  misc_feature   CEN4 (fragment): S. cerevisiae CEN4 centromere
   5131..5557    +  rep_origin     ARS1 (fragment): S. cerevisiae autonomously replicating sequence ARS1
   5663..5681    +  promoter       T7 promoter: promoter for bacteriophage T7 RNA polymerase
