[The description below was written by a language model from this plasmid's Addgene catalogue record and pLannotate feature annotations shown in this document.]
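Description:
YP3 is a yeast/E. coli shuttle vector built on the pRCVS6H backbone, about 5.7 kb in the sequenced record, that expresses a green fluorescent reporter from a synthetic yeast promoter designated "promoter 3". In E. coli it is maintained through a ColE1/pUC-type origin and selected with ampicillin via the β-lactamase gene and its native promoter. The catalogue lists it as low copy, even though the annotated origin is of the high-copy family. In Saccharomyces cerevisiae, replication and segregation rely on ARS1 and CEN4 sequences (both detected as fragments), the arrangement typical of a stable, low-copy centromeric plasmid. Yeast transformants are selected with hygromycin through the hphMX6 cassette, which ends in the Ashbya gossypii TEF terminator.

The payload is a green fluorescent protein open reading frame followed by the S. cerevisiae CYC1 terminator. The catalogue calls the insert simply GFP of synthetic origin, whereas the automated annotation matches the coding sequence to mUkG, a constitutively fluorescent green protein derived from Sarcophyton. The record does not resolve this naming difference. The synthetic promoter itself is not annotated; it presumably occupies the short unannotated stretch upstream of the reporter, and a T7 promoter lies near the end of the circular map, just before that region. The insert was assembled by Gibson cloning.

The plasmid comes from work on cross-kingdom expression of synthetic genetic elements, and it appears to serve as a reporter for measuring the activity of this particular synthetic promoter through fluorescence output, presumably alongside related constructs carrying other promoter variants.
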