Addgene plasmid #199944: YP3
Purpose: Yeast/E coli shuttle vector expressing GFP from synthetic yeast promoter 3
Depositing lab: Farren Isaacs. Depositing organization: Yale University. Publication: Cross-kingdom expression of synthetic genetic elements promotes discovery of metabolites in the human microbiome. Patel JR, Oh J, Wang S, Crawford JM, Isaacs FJ. Cell. 2022 Apr 28;185(9):1487-1505.e14. doi: 10.1016/j.cell.2022.03.008. Epub 2022 Apr 1. PubMed 35366417.
Backbone
  Vector backbone: pRCVS6H
  Vector type: Yeast Expression
  Selectable markers: Hygromycin
Growth in bacteria
  Bacterial resistance: Ampicillin, 100 μg/mL
  Growth temperature: 37°C
  Growth strain: BL21
  Copy number: Low Copy
Gene/Insert
  Gene/Insert name: GFP
  Species: Synthetic
  Cloning method: Gibson Cloning
Terms and licenses: Academic/Nonprofit Terms; Industry Terms: Not Available to Industry
How to cite: YP3 was a gift from Farren Isaacs (Addgene plasmid # 199944 ; http://n2t.net/addgene:199944 ; RRID:Addgene_199944)
