>Addgene plasmid #199944 | YP3 | depositor partial sequence | sequence record 387740 | Promoter Sequence
TTTTTCTTTTTTTTTAGACCGCGCCACTGAAATTTGCTCAACGGCTAGCATGTGAAAAAGTTTTTGCTAT
TTTTGATTTTTCGTTTATAAAAGAACGATCTACCGACTGTTTCGCAGAGGGCCTTTTTAGATCATCAAGG
AAGTAATTTTTAACTAACTAA
